Addgene plasmid #46441: pGEX Grb2-SH2 RK
Depositing lab: Bruce Mayer. Depositing organization: University of Connecticut Health Center. Publication: High-throughput phosphotyrosine profiling using SH2 domains. Machida K, Thompson CM, Dierck K, Jablonowski K, Karkkainen S, Liu B, Zhang H, Nash PD, Newman DK, Nollau P, Pawson T, Renkema GH, Saksela K, Schiller MR, Shin DG, Mayer BJ. Mol Cell. 2007 Jun 22;26(6):899-915. 10.1016/j.molcel.2007.05.031 PubMed 17588523.
Backbone
  Vector backbone: pGEX6P1
  Backbone manufacturer: GE Healthcare Biosciences
  Backbone size w/o insert (bp): 4900
  Vector type: Bacterial Expression
Growth in bacteria
  Bacterial resistance: Ampicillin, 100 μg/mL
  Growth temperature: 37°C
  Growth strain: DH5alpha
  Copy number: Low Copy
Gene/Insert
  Gene/Insert name: Grb2 RK (alt names: GRB2; ASH; Grb3-3; MST084; MSTP084; EGFRBP-GRB2; GRB2)
  Species: H. sapiens (human)
  Insert size (bp): 318
  Mutation: contains amino acids 58-159
  Entrez Gene: GRB2 (a.k.a. ASH, EGFRBP-GRB2, Grb3-3, MST084, MSTP084, NCKAP2)
  Promoter: Tac
  Tag / fusion protein: GST (N terminal on backbone); PreScission (N terminal on backbone)
  Cloning method: Restriction Enzyme; 5′ cloning site SalI (destroyed during cloning); 3′ cloning site XhoI (not destroyed)
  Sequencing primers: 5′ pGEX-5; 3′ pGEX-3
Terms and licenses: Academic/Nonprofit Terms; Industry Terms: Not Available to Industry
Depositor comments: The molecular weight of the GST fusion protein is approximately 36.6 kDa
How to cite: pGEX Grb2-SH2 RK was a gift from Bruce Mayer (Addgene plasmid # 46441 ; http://n2t.net/addgene:46441 ; RRID:Addgene_46441)
