[The description below was written by a language model from this plasmid's Addgene catalogue record and pLannotate feature annotations shown in this document.]
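Description:
pGEX Grb2-SH2 RK is a bacterial expression plasmid built on the pGEX6P1 backbone for producing the SH2 domain of human GRB2 as a glutathione S-transferase fusion in E. coli. The 318 bp insert encodes amino acids 58–159 of GRB2 and was cloned by restriction digestion, with the 5′ SalI junction destroyed and the 3′ XhoI site retained. It sits downstream of, and in frame with, the Schistosoma japonicum GST coding sequence and a PreScission protease recognition site, both supplied by the backbone. The GST moiety therefore allows glutathione affinity capture and can be cleaved off afterwards. The "RK" in the name suggests an arginine-to-lysine variant of the domain, but the record's mutation field lists only the residue boundaries, so the position of the substitution and its functional consequence are not stated. The depositor gives the fusion protein mass as about 36.6 kDa.

Expression is driven by the hybrid trp/lac tac promoter followed by a lac operator. The plasmid also carries its own lacI gene under the lacIq promoter, which keeps transcription repressed until it is induced with IPTG. Propagation relies on a ColE1/pBR322-type origin, and selection on β-lactamase (ampicillin resistance). The catalogue lists the plasmid as low copy. The annotated 5,296 nt sequence also contains backbone remnants: rop and bom fragments, and a lac promoter/operator with a lacZα segment downstream of lacI.

The associated publication concerns high-throughput phosphotyrosine profiling with SH2 domains, so this construct fits a panel of purified GST–SH2 probes for detecting tyrosine-phosphorylated proteins. Its specific role within that panel is not recorded.
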