Features (pLannotate 1.2.2; 17 found; start..end, strand, type, name):
      6..107     -  CDS            yciV (fragment): RNAAM_ECOLI - Also known as trpH From Escherichia coli (strain K12).
    183..211     +  promoter       tac promoter: strong E. coli promoter; hybrid between the trp and lac UV5 promoters
    219..235     +  protein_bind   lac operator: The lac repressor binds to the lac operator to inhibit transcription in E. coli. This inhibition can be relieved by adding lactose or isopropyl-β-D-thiogalactopyranoside (IPTG). lac repressor encoded by lacI
    258..911     +  CDS            GST26_SCHJA: Experimental evidence at protein level: Swiss-Prot protein existence level 1. GST isoenzymes appear to play a central role in the parasite detoxification system. Other functions are also suspected including a role in increasing the solubility of haematin in the parasite gut. From Schistosoma japonicum (Blood fluke).
    975..1280    +  CDS            GRB2 (fragment): GRB2_HUMAN - Also known as ASH. Experimental evidence at protein level: Swiss-Prot protein existence level 1. [Isoform 2]: Does not bind to phosphorylated epidermal growth factor receptor (EGFR) but inhibits EGF-induced transactivation of a RAS-responsive element. Acts as a dominant negative protein over GRB2 and by suppressing proliferative signals, may trigger active programmed cell death. From Homo sapiens (Human).
   1313..1352    +  CDS            rop (fragment): Rop protein, which maintains plasmids at low copy number; rop
   1454..1494    +  misc_feature   bom (fragment): basis of mobility region from pBR322
   1599..1703    +  promoter       AmpR promoter: bla
   1704..2564    +  CDS            AmpR: β-lactamase; bla; confers resistance to ampicillin, carbenicillin, and related antibiotics
   2735..3323    +  rep_origin     ori: high-copy-number ColE1/pMB1/pBR322/pUC origin of replication
   3509..3560    -  misc_feature   bom (fragment): basis of mobility region from pBR322
   3567..3644    +  promoter       lacIq promoter: lacI (mutant); In the lacIq allele, a single base change in the promoter boosts expression of the lacI gene about 10-fold.
   3645..4727    +  CDS            lacI: lac repressor; lacI; The lac repressor binds to the lac operator to inhibit transcription in E. coli. This inhibition can be relieved by adding lactose or isopropyl-β-D-thiogalactopyranoside (IPTG).
   4740..4761    +  protein_bind   CAP binding site: CAP binding activates transcription in the presence of cAMP. E. coli catabolite activator protein
   4776..4806    +  promoter       lac promoter: promoter for the E. coli lac operon
   4814..4830    +  protein_bind   lac operator: The lac repressor binds to the lac operator to inhibit transcription in E. coli. This inhibition can be relieved by adding lactose or isopropyl-β-D-thiogalactopyranoside (IPTG). lac repressor encoded by lacI
   4850..5023    +  CDS            lacZα: LacZα fragment of β-galactosidase; lacZ fragment
>Addgene plasmid #46441 | pGEX Grb2-SH2 RK | depositor full sequence | sequence record 65603 | Full Sequence
ACGTTATCGACTGCACGGTGCACCAATGCTTCTGGCGTCAGGCAGCCATCGGAAGCTGTGGTATGGCTGT
GCAGGTCGTAAATCACTGCATAATTCGTGTCGCTCAAGGCGCACTCCCGTTCTGGATAATGTTTTTTGCG
CCGACATCATAACGGTTCTGGCAAATATTCTGAAATGAGCTGTTGACAATTAATCATCGGCTCGTATAAT
GTGTGGAATTGTGAGCGGATAACAATTTCACACAGGAAACAGTATTCATGTCCCCTATACTAGGTTATTG
GAAAATTAAGGGCCTTGTGCAACCCACTCGACTTCTTTTGGAATATCTTGAAGAAAAATATGAAGAGCAT
TTGTATGAGCGCGATGAAGGTGATAAATGGCGAAACAAAAAGTTTGAATTGGGTTTGGAGTTTCCCAATC
TTCCTTATTATATTGATGGTGATGTTAAATTAACACAGTCTATGGCCATCATACGTTATATAGCTGACAA
GCACAACATGTTGGGTGGTTGTCCAAAAGAGCGTGCAGAGATTTCAATGCTTGAAGGAGCGGTTTTGGAT
ATTAGATACGGTGTTTCGAGAATTGCATATAGTAAAGACTTTGAAACTCTCAAAGTTGATTTTCTTAGCA
AGCTACCTGAAATGCTGAAAATGTTCGAAGATCGTTTATGTCATAAAACATATTTAAATGGTGATCATGT
AACCCATCCTGACTTCATGTTGTATGACGCTCTTGATGTTGTTTTATACATGGACCCAATGTGCCTGGAT
GCGTTCCCAAAATTAGTTTGTTTTAAAAAACGTATTGAAGCTATCCCACAAATTGATAAGTACTTGAAAT
CCAGCAAGTATATAGCATGGCCTTTGCAGGGCTGGCAAGCCACGTTTGGTGGTGGCGACCATCCTCCAAA
ATCGGATCTGGAAGTTCTGTTCCAGGGGCCCCTGGGATCCCCGGAATTCCCGGGTCGACTCGACCATCCG
TGGTTTTTTGGCAAAATCCCCAGAGCCAAGGCAGAAGAAATGCTTAGCAAACAGCGGCACGATGGGGCCT
TTCTTATCAAAGAGAGTGAGAGCGCTCCTGGGGACTTCTCCCTCTCTGTCAAGTTTGGAAACGATGTGCA
GCACTTCAAGGTGCTCCGAGATGGAGCCGGGAAGTACTTCCTCTGGGTGGTGAAGTTCAATTCTTTGAAT
GAGCTGGTGGATTATCACAGATCTACATCTGTCTCCAGAAACCAGCAGATATTCCTGCGGGACATAGAAC
AGGTGCCACAGCAGCCGACACTCGAGCGGCCGCATCGTGACTGACTGACGATCTGCCTCGCGCGTTTCGG
TGATGACGGTGAAAACCTCTGACACATGCAGCTCCCGGAGACGGTCACAGCTTGTCTGTAAGCGGATGCC
GGGAGCAGACAAGCCCGTCAGGGCGCGTCAGCGGGTGTTGGCGGGTGTCGGGGCGCAGCCATGACCCAGT
CACGTAGCGATAGCGGAGTGTATAATTCTTGAAGACGAAAGGGCCTCGTGATACGCCTATTTTTATAGGT
TAATGTCATGATAATAATGGTTTCTTAGACGTCAGGTGGCACTTTTCGGGGAAATGTGCGCGGAACCCCT
ATTTGTTTATTTTTCTAAATACATTCAAATATGTATCCGCTCATGAGACAATAACCCTGATAAATGCTTC
AATAATATTGAAAAAGGAAGAGTATGAGTATTCAACATTTCCGTGTCGCCCTTATTCCCTTTTTTGCGGC
ATTTTGCCTTCCTGTTTTTGCTCACCCAGAAACGCTGGTGAAAGTAAAAGATGCTGAAGATCAGTTGGGT
GCACGAGTGGGTTACATCGAACTGGATCTCAACAGCGGTAAGATCCTTGAGAGTTTTCGCCCCGAAGAAC
GTTTTCCAATGATGAGCACTTTTAAAGTTCTGCTATGTGGCGCGGTATTATCCCGTGTTGACGCCGGGCA
AGAGCAACTCGGTCGCCGCATACACTATTCTCAGAATGACTTGGTTGAGTACTCACCAGTCACAGAAAAG
CATCTTACGGATGGCATGACAGTAAGAGAATTATGCAGTGCTGCCATAACCATGAGTGATAACACTGCGG
CCAACTTACTTCTGACAACGATCGGAGGACCGAAGGAGCTAACCGCTTTTTTGCACAACATGGGGGATCA
TGTAACTCGCCTTGATCGTTGGGAACCGGAGCTGAATGAAGCCATACCAAACGACGAGCGTGACACCACG
ATGCCTGCAGCAATGGCAACAACGTTGCGCAAACTATTAACTGGCGAACTACTTACTCTAGCTTCCCGGC
AACAATTAATAGACTGGATGGAGGCGGATAAAGTTGCAGGACCACTTCTGCGCTCGGCCCTTCCGGCTGG
CTGGTTTATTGCTGATAAATCTGGAGCCGGTGAGCGTGGGTCTCGCGGTATCATTGCAGCACTGGGGCCA
GATGGTAAGCCCTCCCGTATCGTAGTTATCTACACGACGGGGAGTCAGGCAACTATGGATGAACGAAATA
GACAGATCGCTGAGATAGGTGCCTCACTGATTAAGCATTGGTAACTGTCAGACCAAGTTTACTCATATAT
ACTTTAGATTGATTTAAAACTTCATTTTTAATTTAAAAGGATCTAGGTGAAGATCCTTTTTGATAATCTC
ATGACCAAAATCCCTTAACGTGAGTTTTCGTTCCACTGAGCGTCAGACCCCGTAGAAAAGATCAAAGGAT
CTTCTTGAGATCCTTTTTTTCTGCGCGTAATCTGCTGCTTGCAAACAAAAAAACCACCGCTACCAGCGGT
GGTTTGTTTGCCGGATCAAGAGCTACCAACTCTTTTTCCGAAGGTAACTGGCTTCAGCAGAGCGCAGATA
CCAAATACTGTCCTTCTAGTGTAGCCGTAGTTAGGCCACCACTTCAAGAACTCTGTAGCACCGCCTACAT
ACCTCGCTCTGCTAATCCTGTTACCAGTGGCTGCTGCCAGTGGCGATAAGTCGTGTCTTACCGGGTTGGA
CTCAAGACGATAGTTACCGGATAAGGCGCAGCGGTCGGGCTGAACGGGGGGTTCGTGCACACAGCCCAGC
TTGGAGCGAACGACCTACACCGAACTGAGATACCTACAGCGTGAGCTATGAGAAAGCGCCACGCTTCCCG
AAGGGAGAAAGGCGGACAGGTATCCGGTAAGCGGCAGGGTCGGAACAGGAGAGCGCACGAGGGAGCTTCC
AGGGGGAAACGCCTGGTATCTTTATAGTCCTGTCGGGTTTCGCCACCTCTGACTTGAGCGTCGATTTTTG
TGATGCTCGTCAGGGGGGCGGAGCCTATGGAAAAACGCCAGCAACGCGGCCTTTTTACGGTTCCTGGCCT
TTTGCTGGCCTTTTGCTCACATGTTCTTTCCTGCGTTATCCCCTGATTCTGTGGATAACCGTATTACCGC
CTTTGAGTGAGCTGATACCGCTCGCCGCAGCCGAACGACCGAGCGCAGCGAGTCAGTGAGCGAGGAAGCG
GAAGAGCGCCTGATGCGGTATTTTCTCCTTACGCATCTGTGCGGTATTTCACACCGCATAAATTCCGACA
CCATCGAATGGTGCAAAACCTTTCGCGGTATGGCATGATAGCGCCCGGAAGAGAGTCAATTCAGGGTGGT
GAATGTGAAACCAGTAACGTTATACGATGTCGCAGAGTATGCCGGTGTCTCTTATCAGACCGTTTCCCGC
GTGGTGAACCAGGCCAGCCACGTTTCTGCGAAAACGCGGGAAAAAGTGGAAGCGGCGATGGCGGAGCTGA
ATTACATTCCCAACCGCGTGGCACAACAACTGGCGGGCAAACAGTCGTTGCTGATTGGCGTTGCCACCTC
CAGTCTGGCCCTGCACGCGCCGTCGCAAATTGTCGCGGCGATTAAATCTCGCGCCGATCAACTGGGTGCC
AGCGTGGTGGTGTCGATGGTAGAACGAAGCGGCGTCGAAGCCTGTAAAGCGGCGGTGCACAATCTTCTCG
CGCAACGCGTCAGTGGGCTGATCATTAACTATCCGCTGGATGACCAGGATGCCATTGCTGTGGAAGCTGC
CTGCACTAATGTTCCGGCGTTATTTCTTGATGTCTCTGACCAGACACCCATCAACAGTATTATTTTCTCC
CATGAAGACGGTACGCGACTGGGCGTGGAGCATCTGGTCGCATTGGGTCACCAGCAAATCGCGCTGTTAG
CGGGCCCATTAAGTTCTGTCTCGGCGCGTCTGCGTCTGGCTGGCTGGCATAAATATCTCACTCGCAATCA
AATTCAGCCGATAGCGGAACGGGAAGGCGACTGGAGTGCCATGTCCGGTTTTCAACAAACCATGCAAATG
CTGAATGAGGGCATCGTTCCCACTGCGATGCTGGTTGCCAACGATCAGATGGCGCTGGGCGCAATGCGCG
CCATTACCGAGTCCGGGCTGCGCGTTGGTGCGGATATCTCGGTAGTGGGATACGACGATACCGAAGACAG
CTCATGTTATATCCCGCCGTCAACCACCATCAAACAGGATTTTCGCCTGCTGGGGCAAACCAGCGTGGAC
CGCTTGCTGCAACTCTCTCAGGGCCAGGCGGTGAAGGGCAATCAGCTGTTGCCCGTCTCACTGGTGAAAA
GAAAAACCACCCTGGCGCCCAATACGCAAACCGCCTCTCCCCGCGCGTTGGCCGATTCATTAATGCAGCT
GGCACGACAGGTTTCCCGACTGGAAAGCGGGCAGTGAGCGCAACGCAATTAATGTGAGTTAGCTCACTCA
TTAGGCACCCCAGGCTTTACACTTTATGCTTCCGGCTCGTATGTTGTGTGGAATTGTGAGCGGATAACAA
TTTCACACAGGAAACAGCTATGACCATGATTACGGATTCACTGGCCGTCGTTTTACAACGTCGTGACTGG
GAAAACCCTGGCGTTACCCAACTTAATCGCCTTGCAGCACATCCCCCTTTCGCCAGCTGGCGTAATAGCG
AAGAGGCCCGCACCGATCGCCCTTCCCAACAGTTGCGCAGCCTGAATGGCGAATGGCGCTTTGCCTGGTT
TCCGGCACCAGAAGCGGTGCCGGAAAGCTGGCTGGAGTGCGATCTTCCTGAGGCCGATACTGTCGTCGTC
CCCTCAAACTGGCAGATGCACGGTTACGATGCGCCCATCTACACCAACGTAACCTATCCCATTACGGTCA
ATCCGCCGTTTGTTCCCACGGAGAATCCGACGGGTTGTTACTCGCTCACATTTAATGTTGATGAAAGCTG
GCTACAGGAAGGCCAGACGCGAATTATTTTTGATGGCGTTGGAATT
