>Addgene plasmid #46441 | pGEX Grb2-SH2 RK | depositor partial sequence | sequence record 65604 | Insert sequence
CTCGACCATCCGTGGTTTTTTGGCAAAATCCCCAGAGCCAAGGCAGAAGAAATGCTTAGCAAACAGCGGC
ACGATGGGGCCTTTCTTATCAAAGAGAGTGAGAGCGCTCCTGGGGACTTCTCCCTCTCTGTCAAGTTTGG
AAACGATGTGCAGCACTTCAAGGTGCTCCGAGATGGAGCCGGGAAGTACTTCCTCTGGGTGGTGAAGTTC
AATTCTTTGAATGAGCTGGTGGATTATCACAGATCTACATCTGTCTCCAGAAACCAGCAGATATTCCTGC
GGGACATAGAACAGGTGCCACAGCAGCCGACACTCGAG
