>Addgene plasmid #46441 | pGEX Grb2-SH2 RK | addgene partial sequence | sequence record 66738 | pGEX5
CTGTTCCNGGGGCCCCTGGGATCCCCGGAATTCCCGGGTCGACTCGACCATCCGTGGTTTTTTGGCAAAA
TCCCCAGAGCCAAGGCAGAAGAAATGCTTAGCAAACAGCGGCACGATGGGGCCTTTCTTATCAAAGAGAG
TGAGAGCGCTCCTGGGGACTTCTCCCTCTCTGTCAAGTTTGGAAACGATGTGCAGCACTTCAAGGTGCTC
CGAGATGGAGCCGGGAAGTACTTCCTCTGGGTGGTGAAGTTCAATTCTTTGAATGAGCTGGTGGATTATC
ACAGATCTACATCTGTCTCCAGAAACCAGCAGATATTCCTGCGGGACATAGAACAGGTGCCACAGCAGCC
GACACTCGAGCGGCCGCATCGTGACTGACTGACGATCTGCCTCGCGCGTTTCGGTGATGACGGTGAAAAC
CTCTGACACATGCAGCTCCCGGAGACGGTCACAGCTTGTCTGTAAGCGGATGCCGGGAGCAGACAAGCCC
GTCAGGGCGCGTCAGCGGGTGTTGGCGGGTGTCGGGGCGCAGCCATGACCCAGTCACGTAGCGATAGCGG
AGTGTATAATTCTTGAAGACGAAAGGGCCTCGTGATACGCCTATTTTTATAGGTTAATGTCATGATAATA
ATGGTTTCTTAGACGTCAGGTGGCACTTTTCGGGGAAATGTGCGCGGAACCCCTATTTGTTTATTTTTCT
AAATACATTCAAATATGTATCCGCTCATGAGACAATAACCCTGATAAATGCTTCAATAATATTGAAAAAG
GAAGAGTATGAGTATTCAACATTTCCGTGTCGCCCTTATTCCCTTTTTTGCGGCATTTTGCCTTCCTGTT
TT
